>Addgene plasmid #17699 | pNTPTP alpha (S204A) | addgene partial sequence | sequence record 23596 | LNCX 5'-AGCTCGTTTAGTGAACCGTCAGATC-3'
GGGGAGCATCCGCTGTTTTGACCTCCATAGAAGACACCGGGACCGATCCAGCCTCCGCGGCCCCGAATTC
GAGCTCGGTACCCGGGGATCCTCTAGAGTCGAGGTCGACGGTATCGATAAGCTTGGCCACCATGGATTCC
TGGTTCATTCTTGTTCTGCTCGGCAGTGGTCTGATATGTGTCAGTGCCAACAATGCTACCACAGTTGCAC
CTTCTGTAGGAATTACAAGATTAATTAACTCATCAACGGCAGAACCAGTTAAAGAAGAGGCCAAAACTTC
AAATCCAACTTCTTCACTAACTTCTCTTTCTGTGGCACCAACATTCAGCCCAAATATAACTCTGGGACCC
ACCTATTTAACCACTGTCAATTCTTCAGACTCTGACAATGGGACCACAAGAACAGCAAGCACCAATTCTA
TAGGCATTACAATTTCACCAAATGGAACGTGGCTTCCAGATAACCAGTTCACGGATGCCAGAACAGAACC
CTGGGAGGGGAATTCCAGCACCGCAGCAACCACTCCAGAAACTTTCCCTCCTTCAGATGAGACACCAATT
ATTGCGGTGATGGTGGCCCTGTCCTCTCTGCTAGTGATCGTGTTTATTATCATAGTTTTGTACATGTTAA
GGTTTAAGAAATACAAGCAAGCTGGGAGCCATTCCAATTCTTTCCGCTTATCCAACGGCCGCACTGAGGA
TGTGGAGCCCCAGAGTGTGCCACTTCTGGNCAGATCTNCNGCCACANGGGAAACCCCCCCNGGGCNGNGA
NAAGCTGGAANAGAAATTACCGGAAAATGGNAACANAAAAGCTCTCGGGAGAATCAN
