>Addgene plasmid #17699 | pNTPTP alpha (S204A) | addgene partial sequence | sequence record 23597 | 17699 with pBluescriptKS
CNGGNATCNGGNTNTTCTTGTTCTGCTCGGCAGTGGTCTGATATGTGTCAGTGCCAACAATGCTACCACA
GTTGCACCTTCTGTAGGAATTACAAGATTAATTAACTCATCAACGGCAGAACCAGTTAAAGAAGAGGCCA
AAACTTCAAATCCAACTTCTTCACTAACTTCTCTTTCTGTGGCACCAACATTCAGCCCAAATATAACTCT
GGGACCCACCTATTTAACCACTGTCAATTCTTCAGACTCTGACAATGGGACCACAAGAACAGCAAGCACC
AATTCTATAGGCATTACAATTTCACCAAATGGAACGTGGCTTCCAGATAACCAGTTCACGGATGCCAGAA
CAGAACCCTGGGAGGGGAATTCCAGCACCGCAGCAACCACTCCAGAAACTTTCCCTCCTTCAGATGAGAC
ACCAATTATTGCGGTGATGGTGGCCCTGTCCTCTCTGCTAGTGATCGTGTTTATTATCATAGTTTTGTAC
ATGTTAAGGTTTAAGAAATACAAGCAAGCTGGGAGCCATTCCAATTCTTTCCGCTTATCCAACGGCCGCA
CTGAGGATGTGGAGCCCCAGAGTGTGCCACTTCTGGCCAGATCTCCAGCCACCAACAGGAAATACCCACC
CCTGCCCGTGGACAAGCTGGAAGAGGAAATTAACCGGAGAATGGCAGACGACAATAAGCTCTTCAGGGAG
GAATTCAACGCTCTCCCTGCATGTCCTATCCAGGCCACCTGTGAGGCTGCTTCCAAGGAGGAAAACAAGG
AAAAAAATCGATATGTAAACATCTTGCCTTATGACCACTCTAGAGTCCACCTGACACCGGTTGAAGGGGT
TCCAGATTCTGATTACATCAATGCTTCATTCATCAACGGTTACCAAGAAAAGAACAAATTCATTGCTGCC
CAGGNCAAGAANCGGAGTCGGAGNGATGATTTCTGGNGGATGATCTGGGAACAAANCACAGCCNCCATCG
TCANGGTTACCAACNTGAAG
