[The description below was written by a language model from this plasmid's Addgene catalogue record.]
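Description:
pNTPTP alpha (S204A) is a mammalian expression plasmid built on the pTet-splice backbone (about 5.2 kb without insert) for tetracycline-regulated expression of a mutant human receptor protein tyrosine phosphatase alpha (PTPRA, also called RPTPalpha). It is propagated in E. coli under ampicillin selection and is recorded as low copy. The record does not name the bacterial origin of replication or any mammalian selection marker, and no feature table is available to confirm additional elements.

The roughly 2.4 kb PTPalpha coding insert was placed into the vector by restriction cloning at HindIII on both the 5′ and 3′ sides. Because the same site flanks each end, orientation cannot be inferred from the cloning sites alone. The insert carries a serine-to-alanine substitution at position 204, which removes a phosphorylatable residue. The associated publication concerns the protein kinase C phosphorylation sites of PTPalpha, its activation in mitosis, and the regulation of its Src-mediated transforming activity, so the mutant presumably serves as a non-phosphorylatable variant for testing the contribution of this site.

According to the depositor, expression is driven by a CMV promoter controlled by regulatory sequences from the tet operon. This is a Tet-Off arrangement: the plasmid must be cotransfected with a separate plasmid, pTet-tTAk, that supplies the tetracycline transactivator, and the protein is produced only in the absence of doxycycline. Adding the drug shuts off expression. This allows conditional, titratable expression of the S204A phosphatase in cultured mammalian cells, which is useful for comparing it with wild-type or other phosphosite mutants.
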