Addgene plasmid #17699: pNTPTP alpha (S204A)
Depositing lab: Xinmin Zheng. Depositing organization: Cornell University. Publication: Mitotic activation of protein-tyrosine phosphatase alpha and regulation of its Src-mediated transforming activity by its sites of protein kinase C phosphorylation. Zheng XM, Resnick RJ, Shalloway D. J Biol Chem. 2002 Jun 14. 277(24):21922-9. 10.1074/jbc.M201394200 PubMed 11923305.
Backbone
  Vector backbone: pTet-splice
  Backbone manufacturer: Invitrogen
  Backbone size w/o insert (bp): 5178
  Vector type: Mammalian Expression
Growth in bacteria
  Bacterial resistance: Ampicillin, 100 μg/mL
  Growth temperature: 37°C
  Growth strain: DH5alpha
  Copy number: Low Copy
Gene/Insert
  Gene/Insert name: PTPalpha S204A (alt names: receptor protein tyrosine phosphatase alpha; RPTPalpha)
  Species: H. sapiens (human)
  Insert size (bp): 2379
  Mutation: S204A
  Entrez Gene: PTPRA (a.k.a. HEPTP, HLPR, HPTPA, HPTPalpha, LRP, PTPA, PTPRL2, R-PTP-alpha, RPTPA)
  Cloning method: Restriction Enzyme; 5′ cloning site HindIII (unknown if destroyed); 3′ cloning site HindIII (unknown if destroyed)
  Sequencing primers: 5′ LNCX
Terms and licenses: Academic/Nonprofit Terms; Industry Terms: Not Available to Industry
Depositor comments: See article for cloning details. The plasmid contains a CMV promoter under control of regulatory sequences from the tet operon such that, when cotransfected with the transactivator pTet-tTAk, it expresses protein only in the absence of doxycycline.
How to cite: pNTPTP alpha (S204A) was a gift from Xinmin Zheng (Addgene plasmid # 17699 ; http://n2t.net/addgene:17699 ; RRID:Addgene_17699)
